>Addgene plasmid #54983 | mCherry-ARPp34-C-14 | depositor partial sequence | sequence record 85370 | insert sequence
GATCCGCTAGCGCTACCGGTCGCCACCATGGTGAGCAAGGGCGAGGAGGATAACATGGCCATCATCAAGG
AGTTCATGCGCTTCAAGGTGCACATGGAGGGCTCCGTGAACGGCCACGAGTTCGAGATCGAGGGCGAGGG
CGAGGGCCGCCCCTACGAGGGCACCCAGACCGCCAAGCTGAAGGTGACCAAGGGTGGCCCCCTGCCCTTC
GCCTGGGACATCCTGTCCCCTCAGTTCATGTACGGCTCCAAGGCCTACGTGAAGCACCCCGCCGACATCC
CCGACTACTTGAAGCTGTCCTTCCCCGAGGGCTTCAAGTGGGAGCGCGTGATGAACTTCGAGGACGGCGG
CGTGGTGACCGTGACCCAGGACTCCTCCCTGCAGGACGGCGAGTTCATCTACAAGGTGAAGCTGCGCGGC
ACCAACTTCCCCTCCGACGGCCCCGTAATGCAGAAGAAGACCATGGGCTGGGAGGCCTCCTCCGAGCGGA
TGTACCCCGAGGACGGCGCCCTGAAGGGCGAGATCAAGCAGAGGCTGAAGCTGAAGGACGGCGGCCACTA
CGACGCTGAGGTCAAGACCACCTACAAGGCCAAGAAGCCCGTGCAGCTGCCCGGCGCCTACAACGTCAAC
ATCAAGTTGGACATCACCTCCCACAACGAGGACTACACCATCGTGGAACAGTACGAACGCGCCGAGGGCC
GCCACTCCACCGGCGGCATGGACGAGCTGTACAAGTCCGGAAGTGCTGGGAGCGCAAGCGGAAGCGGAGG
CTCCGGTATCCTGCTGGAGGTGAACAACCGCATCATCGAGGAGACGCTCGCGCTCAAGTTCGAGAACGCA
GCCGCCGGAAACAAACCGGAAGCAGTAGAAGTAACATTTGCAGATTTCGATGGGGTCCTCTATCATATTT
CAAATCCTAATGGAGACAAAACAAAAGTGATGGTCAGTATTTCTTTGAAATTCTACAAGGAACTTCAGGC
ACATGGTGCTGATGAGTTATTAAAGAGGGTGTACGGGAGTTTCTTGGTAAATCCAGAATCAGGATACAAT
GTCTCTTTGCTATATGACCTTGAAAATCTTCCGGCATCCAAGGATTCCATTGTGCATCAAGCTGGCATGT
TGAAGCGAAATTGTTTTGCCTCTGTCTTTGAAAAATACTTCCAATTCCAAGAAGAGGGCAAGGAAGGAGA
GAACAGGGCAGTTATCCATTATAGGGATGATGAGACCATGTATGTTGAGTCTAAAAAGGACAGAGTCACA
GTAGTCTTCAGCACAGTGTTTAAGGATGACGACGATGTGGTCATTGGAAAGGTGTTCATGCAGGAGTTCA
AAGAAGGACGCAGAGCCAGCCACACAGCCCCACAGGTCCTCTTTAGCCACAGGGAACCTCCTCTGGAGCT
GAAAGACACAGACGCCGCTGTGGGTGACAACATTGGCTACATTACCTTTGTGCTGTTCCCTCGTCACACC
AATGCCAGTGCACGAGACAACACCATCAACCTGATCCACACGTTCCGGGACTACCTGCACTACCACATCA
AGTGCTCTAAGGCCTATATTCACACACGTATGCGGGCGAAAACGTCTGACTTCCTCAAGGTGCTGAACCG
CGCACGCCCAGATGCCGAGAAAAAAGAAATGAAAACAATCACGGGGAAGACGTTTTCATCCCGCTAAGGA
TCCACCGGATCTAGATAACTGATCATAATCAGCCATA
