>Addgene plasmid #54983 | mCherry-ARPp34-C-14 | addgene partial sequence | sequence record 97774 | mCherry-F 5'-ccccgtaatgcagaagaaga-3'
CCGAGGACGGCGCCCTGAAGGGCGAGATCAAGCAGAGGCTGAAGCTGAAGGACGGCGGCCACTACGACGC
TGAGGTCAAGACCACCTACAAGGCCAAGAAGCCCGTGCAGCTGCCCGGCGCCTACAACGTCAACATCAAG
TTGGACATCACCTCCCACAACGAGGACTACACCATCGTGGAACAGTACGAACGCGCCGAGGGCCGCCACT
CCACCGGCGGCATGGACGAGCTGTACAAGTCCGGAAGTGCTGGGAGCGCAAGCGGAAGCGGAGGCTCCGG
TATCCTGCTGGAGGTGAACAACCGCATCATCGAGGAGACGCTCGCGCTCAAGTTCGAGAACGCAGCCGCC
GGAAACAAACCGGAAGCAGTAGAAGTAACATTTGCAGATTTCGATGGGGTCCTCTATCATATTTCAAATC
CTAATGGAGACAAAACAAAAGTGATGGTCAGTATTTCTTTGAAATTCTACAAGGAACTTCAGGCACATGG
TGCTGATGAGTTATTAAAGAGGGTGTACGGGAGTTTCTTGGTAAATCCAGAATCAGGATACAATGTCTCT
TTGCTATATGACCTTGAAAATCTTCCGGCATCCAAGGATTCCATTGTGCATCAAGCTGGCATGTTGAAGC
GAAATTGTTTTGCCTCTGTCTTTGAAAAATACTTCCAATTCCAAGAAGAGGGCAAGGAAGGAGAGAACAG
GGCAGTTATCCATTATAGGGATGATGAGACCATGTATGTTGAGTCTAAAAAGGACAGAGTCACAGTAGTC
TTCAGCACAGTGTTTAAGGATGACGACGATGTGGTCATTGGAA
