[The description below was written by a language model from this plasmid's Addgene catalogue record.]
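Description:
mCherry-ARPp34-C-14 is a mammalian expression plasmid built on the mCherry-C1 backbone (about 4.75 kb without the insert). It encodes a fusion of the red fluorescent protein mCherry to human ARPC2, the p34 subunit of the Arp2/3 actin-related protein complex (also known as p34-Arc or ARC34). The fusion is driven by the CMV promoter, a strong constitutive promoter in most mammalian cell lines. mCherry is supplied by the backbone and sits at the N terminus, so ARPC2 is joined to the C-terminal end of the fluorescent protein. The "C-14" in the name may indicate this orientation and a linker length, but the record does not define it. Use of an SV40 polyA reverse sequencing primer implies that an SV40 polyadenylation signal lies downstream of the insert.

The plasmid is maintained at high copy in E. coli under kanamycin selection. It also carries a neomycin resistance marker, so transfected mammalian cells can be selected with G418, for example to derive stable lines. No feature table is provided, so the origin of replication and other backbone elements are not specified, and the cloning method is listed as unknown.

The stated purpose is localization. The fusion serves as a live- or fixed-cell fluorescent marker for the actin-related protein complex, which nucleates branched actin filaments. mCherry is recorded with excitation at 587 nm and emission at 610 nm, so the marker can be combined with green or cyan probes in multicolour imaging of cytoskeletal dynamics.
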