Addgene plasmid #54983: mCherry-ARPp34-C-14
Purpose: Localization: Actin Related Protein, Excitation: 587, Emission: 610
Depositing lab: Michael Davidson. Depositing organization: Florida State University, Tallahassee.
Backbone
  Vector backbone: mCherry-C1
  Backbone size w/o insert (bp): 4750
  Vector type: Mammalian Expression
  Selectable markers: Neomycin (select with G418)
Growth in bacteria
  Bacterial resistance: Kanamycin, 50 μg/mL
  Growth temperature: 37°C
  Growth strain: DH5alpha
  Copy number: High Copy
Gene/Insert
  Gene/Insert name: ARPp34 (alt name: NM_152862)
  Species: H. sapiens (human)
  Entrez Gene: ARPC2 (a.k.a. ARC34, PNAS-139, PRO2446, p34-Arc)
  Promoter: CMV
  Tag / fusion protein: mCherry (N terminal on backbone)
  Cloning method: Unknown
  Sequencing primers: 5′ CMV-F; 3′ SV40pA-R
Terms and licenses: Academic/Nonprofit Terms; Industry Terms: Not Available to Industry
Depositor comments: . Excitation = 587; Emission = 610
How to cite: mCherry-ARPp34-C-14 was a gift from Michael Davidson (Addgene plasmid # 54983 ; http://n2t.net/addgene:54983 ; RRID:Addgene_54983)
